>Addgene plasmid #195155 | V5-TurboID-Mfn1 | addgene full sequence | sequence record 384016 | Addgene NGS Result
TAGTTATTAATAGTAATCAATTACGGGGTCATTAGTTCATAGCCCATATATGGAGTTCCGCGTTACATAA
CTTACGGTAAATGGCCCGCCTGGCTGACCGCCCAACGACCCCCGCCCATTGACGTCAATAATGACGTATG
TTCCCATAGTAACGCCAATAGGGACTTTCCATTGACGTCAATGGGTGGAGTATTTACGGTAAACTGCCCA
CTTGGCAGTACATCAAGTGTATCATATGCCAAGTACGCCCCCTATTGACGTCAATGACGGTAAATGGCCC
GCCTGGCATTATGCCCAGTACATGACCTTATGGGACTTTCCTACTTGGCAGTACATCTACGTATTAGTCA
TCGCTATTACCATGGTGATGCGGTTTTGGCAGTACATCAATGGGCGTGGATAGCGGTTTGACTCACGGGG
ATTTCCAAGTCTCCACCCCATTGACGTCAATGGGAGTTTGTTTTGGCACCAAAATCAACGGGACTTTCCA
AAATGTCGTAACAACTCCGCCCCATTGACGCAAATGGGCGGTAGGCGTGTACGGTGGGAGGTCTATATAA
GCAGAGCTGGTTTAGTGAACCGTCAGATCCGCTAGCGCTACCGGTATGGGCAAGCCCATCCCCAACCCCC
TGCTGGGCCTGGACAGCACCGCTAGCAAAGACAATACTGTGCCTCTGAAGCTGATCGCTCTCCTGGCTAA
TGGCGAGTTCCATAGTGGCGAACAGCTGGGAGAAACCCTGGGCATGTCCAGGGCCGCTATCAACAAGCAC
ATTCAGACTCTGCGCGACTGGGGCGTGGACGTGTTCACCGTGCCCGGAAAGGGCTACTCTCTGCCCGAGC
CTATCCCGCTGCTGAACGCTAAACAGATTCTGGGACAGCTGGACGGCGGGAGCGTGGCAGTCCTGCCTGT
GGTCGACTCCACCAATCAGTACCTGCTGGATCGAATCGGCGAGCTGAAGAGTGGGGATGCTTGCATTGCA
GAATATCAGCAGGCAGGGAGAGGAAGCAGAGGGAGGAAATGGTTCTCTCCTTTTGGAGCTAACCTGTACC
TGAGTATGTTTTGGCGCCTGAAGCGGGGACCAGCAGCAATCGGCCTGGGCCCGGTCATCGGAATTGTCAT
GGCAGAAGCGCTGCGAAAGCTGGGAGCAGACAAGGTGCGAGTCAAATGGCCCAATGACCTGTATCTGCAG
GATAGAAAGCTGGCAGGCATCCTGGTGGAGCTGGCCGGAATAACAGGCGATGCTGCACAGATCGTCATTG
GCGCCGGGATTAACGTGGCTATGAGGCGCGTGGAGGAAAGCGTGGTCAATCAGGGCTGGATCACACTGCA
GGAAGCAGGGATTAACCTGGACAGGAATACTCTGGCCGCTACGCTGATCCGAGAGCTGCGGGCAGCCCTG
GAACTGTTCGAGCAGGAAGGCCTGGCTCCATATCTGCCACGGTGGGAGAAGCTGGATAACTTCATCAATA
GACCCGTGAAGCTGATCATTGGGGACAAAGAGATTTTCGGGATTAGCCGGGGGATTGATAAACAGGGAGC
CCTGCTGCTGGAACAGGACGGAGTTATCAAACCCTGGATGGGCGGAGAAATCAGTCTGCGGTCTGCCGAA
AAGCTGCAGTCTCGAGCTCAAGCTTCGAATTCGATGGCAGAACCTGTTTCTCCACTGAAGCACTTTGTGC
TGGCTAAGAAGGCGATTACTGCAATCTTTGACCAGTTACTGGAGTTTGTTACTGAAGGATCACATTTTGT
TGAAGCAACATATAAGAATCCGGAACTTGATCGAATAGCCACTGAAGATGATCTGGTAGAAATGCAAGGA
TATAAAGACAAGCTTTCCATCATTGGTGAGGTGCTATCTCGGAGACACATGAAGGTGGCATTTTTTGGCA
GGACAAGCAGTGGGAAGAGCTCTGTTATCAATGCAATGTTGTGGGATAAAGTTCTCCCTAGTGGGATTGG
CCATATAACCAATTGCTTCCTAAGTGTTGAAGGAACTGATGGAGATAAAGCCTATCTTATGACAGAAGGA
TCAGATGAAAAAAAGAGTGTGAAGACAGTTAATCAACTGGCCCATGCCCTTCACATGGACAAAGATTTGA
AAGCTGGCTGTCTTGTACGTGTGTTTTGGCCAAAAGCAAAATGTGCCCTCTTGAGAGATGACCTGGTGTT
AGTAGACAGTCCAGGCACAGATGTCACTACAGAGCTGGATAGCTGGATTGATAAGTTTTGCCTAGATGCT
GATGTCTTTGTTTTGGTCGCAAACTCTGAATCAACACTAATGAATACGGAAAAACACTTTTTTCACAAGG
TGAATGAGCGGCTTTCCAAGCCTAATATTTTCATTCTCAATAATCGTTGGGATGCCTCTGCATCAGAGCC
AGAATATATGGAAGACGTACGCAGACAGCACATGGAAAGATGCCTGCATTTCTTGGTGGAGGAGCTCAAA
GTTGTAAATGCTTTAGAAGCACAGAATCGTATCTTCTTTGTTTCAGCAAAGGAAGTTCTTAGTGCTAGAA
AGCAAAAAGCACAGGGGATGCCAGAAAGTGGTGTGGCACTTGCTGAAGGATTTCATGCAAGATTACAGGA
ATTTCAGAATTTTGAACAAATCTTTGAGGAGTGTATCTCGCAGTCAGCAGTGAAAACAAAGTTCGAACAG
CACACTATCAGAGCTAAACAGATACTAGCTACTGTGAAAAACATAATGGATTCAGTAAACCTGGCAGCTG
AAGATAAAAGGCATTATTCAGTGGAAGAGAGGGAAGACCAAATTGATAGACTGGACTTTATTCGAAACCA
GATGAACCTTTTAACACTGGATGTTAAGAAAAAAATCAAGGAGGTTACCGAGGAGGTGGCAAACAAAGTT
TCATGTGCAATGACAGATGAAATTTGTCGACTGTCTGTTTTGGTTGATGAATTTTGTTCAGAGTTTCATC
CTAATCCAGATGTATTAAAAATATATAAAAGTGAATTAAATAAGCACATAGAGGATGGTATGGGAAGAAA
TTTGGCTGATCGATGCACCGATGAAGTAAACGCCTTAGTGCTTCAGACCCAGCAAGAAATTATTGAAAAT
TTGAAGCCATTACTTCCAGCTGGTATACAGGATAAACTACATACACTGATCCCTTGCAAGAAATTTGATC
TCAGTTATAATCTAAATTACCACAAGTTATGTTCAGATTTTCAAGAGGATATTGTATTTCGTTTTTCCCT
GGGCTGGTCTTCCCTTGTACATCGATTTTTGGGCCCTAGAAATGCTCAAAGGGTGCTCCTAGGATTATCA
GAGCCTATCTTTCAGCTCCCTAGATCTTTAGCTTCTACTCCCACTGCTCCTACCACTCCAGCAACGCCAG
ATAATGCATCACAGGAAGAACTCATGATTACATTAGTAACAGGATTGGCGTCCGTTACATCTAGAACTTC
TATGGGCATCATTATTGTTGGAGGAGTGATTTGGAAAACTATAGGCTGGAAACTCCTATCTGTTTCATTA
ACTATGTATGGAGCTTTGTATCTTTATGAAAGACTGAGCTGGACCACCCATGCCAAGGAGCGAGCCTTTA
AACAGCAGTTTGTAAACTATGCAACTGAAAAACTGAGGATGATTGTTAGCTCCACGAGTGCAAACTGCAG
TCACCAAGTAAAACAACAAATAGCTACCACTTTTGCTCGCCTGTGCCAACAAGTTGATATTACTCAAAAA
CAGCTGGAAGAAGAAATTGCTAGATTACCCAAAGAAATAGATCAGTTGGAGAAAATACAAAACAATTCAA
AGCTCTTAAGAAATAAAGCTGTTCAACTTGAAAATGAGCTGGAGAATTTTACTAAGCAGTTTCTACCTTC
AAGCAATGAAGAATCCTAAGGATCCACCGGATCTAGATAACTGATCATAATCAGCCATACCACATTTGTA
GAGGTTTTACTTGCTTTAAAAAACCTCCCACACCTCCCCCTGAACCTGAAACATAAAATGAATGCAATTG
TTGTTGTTAACTTGTTTATTGCAGCTTATAATGGTTACAAATAAAGCAATAGCATCACAAATTTCACAAA
TAAAGCATTTTTTTCACTGCATTCTAGTTGTGGTTTGTCCAAACTCATCAATGTATCTTAACGCGTAAAT
TGTAAGCGTTAATATTTTGTTAAAATTCGCGTTAAATTTTTGTTAAATCAGCTCATTTTTTAACCAATAG
GCCGAAATCGGCAAAATCCCTTATAAATCAAAAGAATAGACCGAGATAGGGT
[37 nt withheld, positions 4253-4289]
AAAGAACGTGGACTCCAACGTCAAAGG
[49 nt withheld, positions 4317-4365]
T
[91 nt withheld, positions 4367-4457]
G
[124 nt withheld, positions 4459-4582]
CAGGTGGCACTTTTCGGGGAAATGTGCGCGGAACCCCTATTTGTTTATTTTTCTAAATACATTCAAATAT
GTATCCGCTCATGAGACAATAACCCTGATAAATGCTTCAATAATATTGAAAAAGGAAGAGTCCTGAGGCG
GAAAGAACCAGCTGTGGAATGTGTGTCAGTTAGGGTGTGGAAAGTCCCCAGGCTCCCCAGCAGGCAGAAG
TATGCAAAGCATGCATCTCAATTAGTCAGCAACCAGGTGTGGAAAGTCCCCAGGCTCCCCAGCAGGCAGA
AGTATGCAAAGCATGCATCTCAATTAGTCAGCAACCATAGTCCCGCCCCTAACTCCGCCCATCCCGCCCC
TAACTCCGCCCAGTTCCGCCCATTCTCCGCCCCATGGCTGACTAATTTTTTTTATTTATGCAGAGGCCGA
GGCCGCCTCGGCCTCTGAGCTATTCCAGAAGTAGTGAGGAGGCTTTTTTGGAGGCCTAGGCTTTTGCAAA
GATCGATCAAGAGACAGGATGAGGATCGTTTCGCATGATTGAACAAGATGGATTGCACGCAGGTTCTCCG
GCCGCTTGGGTGGAGAGGCTATTCGGCTATGACTGGGCACAACAGACAATCGGCTGCTCTGATGCCGCCG
TGTTCCGGCTGTCAGCGCAGGGGCGCCCGGTTCTTTTTGTCAAGACCGACCTGTCCGGTGCCCTGAATGA
ACTGCAAGACGAGGCAGCGCGGCTATCGTGGCTGGCCACGACGGGCGTTCCTTGCGCAGCTGTGCTCGAC
GTTGTCACTGAAGCGGGAAGGGACTGGCTGCTATTGGGCGAAGTGCCGGGGCAGGATCTCCTGTCATCTC
ACCTTGCTCCTGCCGAGAAAGTATCCATCATGGCTGATGCAATGCGGCGGCTGCATACGCTTGATCCGGC
TACCTGCCCATTCGACCACCAAGCGAAACATCGCATCGAGCGAGCACGTACTCGGATGGAAGCCGGTCTT
GTCGATCAGGATGATCTGGACGAAGAGCATCAGGGGCTCGCGCCAGCCGAACTGTTCGCCAGGCTCAAGG
CGAGCATGCCCGACGGCGAGGATCTCGTCGTGACCCATGGCGATGCCTGCTTGCCGAATATCATGGTGGA
AAATGGCCGCTTTTCTGGATTCATCGACTGTGGCCGGCTGGGTGTGGCGGACCGCTATCAGGACATAGCG
TTGGCTACCCGTGATATTGCTGAAGAGCTTGGCGGCGAATGGGCTGACCGCTTCCTCGTGCTTTACGGTA
TCGCCGCTCCCGATTCGCAGCGCATCGCCTTCTATCGCCTTCTTGACGAGTTCTTCTGAGCGGGACTCTG
GGGTTCGAAATGACCGACCAAGCGACGCCCAACCTGCCATCACGAGATTTCGATTCCACCGCCGCCTTCT
ATGAAAGGTTGGGCTTCGGAATCGTTTTCCGGGACGCCGGCTGGATGATCCTCCAGCGCGGGGATCTCAT
GCTGGAGTTCTTCGCCCACCCTAGGGGGAGGCTAACTGAAACACGGAAGGAGACAATACCGGAAGGAACC
CGCGCTATGACGGCAATAAAAAGACAGAATAAAACGCACGGTGTTGGGTCGTTTGTTCATAAACGCGGGG
TTCGGTCCCAGGGCTGGCACTCTGTCGATACCCCACCGAGACCCCATTGGGGCCAATACGCCCGCGTTTC
TTCCTTTTCCCCACCCCACCCCCCAAGTTCGGGTGAAGGCCCAGGGCTCGCAGCCAACGTCGGGGCGGCA
GGCCCTGCCATAGCCTCAGGTTACTCATATATACTTTAGATTGATTTAAAACTTCATTTTTAATTTAAAA
GGATCTAGGTGAAGATCCTTTTTGATAATCTCATGACCAAAATCCCTTAACGTGAGTTTTCGTTCCACTG
AGCGTCAGACCCCGTAGAAAAGATCAAAGGATCTTCTTGAGATCCTTTTTTTCTGCGCGTAATCTGCTGC
TTGCAAACAAAAAAACCACCGCTACCAGCGGTGGTTTGTTTGCCGGATCAAGAGCTACCAACTCTTTTTC
CGAAGGTAACTGGCTTCAGCAGAGCGCAGATACCAAATACTGTTCTTCTAGTGTAGCCGTAGTTAGGCCA
CCACTTCAAGAACTCTGTAGCACCGCCTACATACCTCGCTCTGCTAATCCTGTTACCAGTGGCTGCTGCC
AGTGGCGATAAGTCGTGTCTTACCGGGTTGGACTCAAGACGATAGTTACCGGATAAGGCGCAGCGGTCGG
GCTGAACGGGGGGTTCGTGCACACAGCCCAGCTTGGAGCGAACGACCTACACCGAACTGAGATACCTACA
GCGTGAGCTATGAGAAAGCGCCACGCTTCCCGAAGGGAGAAAGGCGGACAGGTATCCGGTAAGCGGCAGG
GTCGGAACAGGAGAGCGCACGAGGGAGCTTCCAGGGGGAAACGCCTGGTATCTTTATAGTCCTGTCGGGT
TTCGCCACCTCTGACTTGAGCGTCGATTTTTGTGATGCTCGTCAGGGGGGCGGAGCCTATGGAAAAACGC
CAGCAACGCGGCCTTTTTACGGTTCCTGGCCTTTTGCTGGCCTTTTGCTCACATGTTCTTTCCTGCGTTA
TCCCCTGATTCTGTGGATAACCGTATTACCGCCATGCAT
Features (pLannotate 1.2.2; 15 found; start..end, strand, type, name):
     61..364     +  enhancer       CMV enhancer: human cytomegalovirus immediate early enhancer
    365..568     +  promoter       CMV promoter: human cytomegalovirus (CMV) immediate early promoter
    657..1613    +  CDS            TurboID: mutant of the E. coli biotin ligase BioID engineered for improved catalytic efficiency (Branon et al., 2018)
   1620..1642    +  misc_feature   MCS (fragment): multiple cloning site
   1644..3866    +  CDS            MFN1: MFN1_HUMAN - Experimental evidence at protein level: Swiss-Prot protein existence level 1. Mitochondrial outer membrane GTPase that mediates mitochondrial clustering and fusion (PubMed:12475957, PubMed:12759376, PubMed:27920125, PubMed:28114303). Membrane clustering requires GTPase activity (PubMed:27920125). It may involve a major rearrangement of the coiled coil domains (PubMed:27920125, PubMed:28114303). Mitochondria are highly dynamic organelles, and their morphology is determined by the equilibrium between mitochondrial fusion and fission events (PubMed:12475957, PubMed:12759376). Overexp
   3892..3976    +  CDS            large T antigen (fragment): large T antigen from SV40 (simian virus 40)
   3999..4120    +  polyA_signal   SV40 poly(A) signal: SV40 polyadenylation signal
   4154..4582    -  rep_origin     f1 ori (sequence partly withheld): f1 bacteriophage origin of replication; arrow indicates direction of (+) strand synthesis
   4609..4713    +  promoter       AmpR promoter: bla
   4715..5072    +  promoter       SV40 promoter: SV40 enhancer and early promoter
   5107..5901    +  CDS            NeoR/KanR: aminoglycoside phosphotransferase from Tn5; aph(3')-II (or nptII); confers resistance to neomycin, kanamycin, and G418 (Geneticin®)
   5922..6074    +  CDS            ble (fragment): BLE_KLEPN - Experimental evidence at protein level: Swiss-Prot protein existence level 1. Binding protein with a strong affinity to the bleomycin family of antibiotics. Binds to CL990; an antimitotic-antibiotic compound. From Klebsiella pneumoniae.
   6133..6180    +  polyA_signal   HSV TK poly(A) signal: herpes simplex virus thymidine kinase polyadenylation signal (Cole and Stacy, 1985)
   6271..6287    -  polyA_signal   bGH poly(A) signal (fragment): bovine growth hormone polyadenylation signal
   6509..7097    +  rep_origin     ori: high-copy-number ColE1/pMB1/pBR322/pUC origin of replication
