[The description below was written by a language model from this plasmid's Addgene catalogue record and pLannotate feature annotations shown in this document.]
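Description:
V5-TurboID-Mfn1 is a mammalian expression plasmid built on a GFP-Mfn1 backbone, in which a TurboID cassette was inserted between retained AgeI and XhoI sites, presumably taking the place of the fluorescent protein since no GFP is annotated. The 7.2 kb plasmid replicates at high copy in E. coli from a ColE1/pUC-type origin and also carries an f1 phage origin. A single NeoR/KanR gene (Tn5 aminoglycoside phosphotransferase) sits behind tandem bacterial (AmpR) and SV40 early promoters and is followed by the HSV TK polyadenylation signal. It therefore gives kanamycin resistance in bacteria and could support G418 selection in mammalian cells. The short large T antigen, ble and bGH poly(A) fragments in the annotation appear to be backbone remnants rather than functional parts.

The payload is one CMV enhancer/promoter-driven open reading frame terminated by the SV40 poly(A) signal. It encodes TurboID, an engineered E. coli BirA biotin ligase mutant carrying the listed substitutions (including R118S) that give rapid promiscuous biotinylation. TurboID is joined through a short multiple-cloning-site remnant to the N-terminus of MFN1, which the annotation matches to the human protein, a mitochondrial outer membrane GTPase that mediates mitochondrial clustering and fusion. The name indicates an N-terminal V5 epitope tag. It is not annotated separately, but the recorded insert is slightly longer than the annotated TurboID coding region, and there is unannotated sequence upstream of TurboID.

The fusion places the biotin ligase on Mfn1, so nearby proteins can be biotinylated in living cells. The associated study concerned ER-associated mitochondrial constriction during fission and fusion, which is consistent with proximity-labelling use, although the record states only mammalian expression of TurboID-tagged Mfn1.
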