Addgene plasmid #195155: V5-TurboID-Mfn1
Purpose: mammalian expression of TurboID tagged Mfn1
Depositing lab: Gia Voeltz. Depositing organization: University of Colorado, Boulder. Publication: An ER phospholipid hydrolase drives ER-associated mitochondrial constriction for fission and fusion. Nguyen TT, Voeltz GK. Elife. 2022 Nov 30;11:e84279. doi: 10.7554/eLife.84279. PubMed 36448541.
Backbone
  Vector backbone: GFP-Mfn1
  Vector type: Mammalian Expression
Growth in bacteria
  Bacterial resistance: Kanamycin, 50 μg/mL
  Growth temperature: 37°C
  Growth strain: DH5alpha
  Copy number: High Copy
Gene/Insert
  Gene/Insert name: TurboID (alt name: TurboID (BirA mutant))
  Species: Synthetic
  Insert size (bp): 1017
  Mutation: Q65P, I87V, R118S, E140K, Q141R, S150G, L151P, V160A, T192A, K194I, M209V, M241T, S263P, I305V
  Promoter: CMV
  Tag / fusion protein: Mfn1 (C terminal on backbone)
  Cloning method: Restriction Enzyme; 5′ cloning site AgeI (not destroyed); 3′ cloning site XhoI (not destroyed)
Terms and licenses: Academic/Nonprofit Terms; Industry Terms: Not Available to Industry
How to cite: V5-TurboID-Mfn1 was a gift from Gia Voeltz (Addgene plasmid # 195155 ; http://n2t.net/addgene:195155 ; RRID:Addgene_195155)
